>Addgene plasmid #135586 | pJPS2952 | addgene full sequence | sequence record 272499 | Addgene NGS Result
GTTCGCGAAGTAACCCTTCGTGGACATTTGGTCAATTTGAAACAATACAGAGATGATCAGCAGTTCCCCT
GCATAAGGATGAACCGTTTTACAAAGAGATTTATGTTTTTTTTTTATCCTCGAGTGAAGTATCGTGACTT
GTACATTTGAAGATACCCAGCGTACAGCAGTGTATCTTTATCTTCCTGTATGATATAGATAACTAACATC
TCGAATAGAAAATTGTCTCGCGTTCGAACCTAAGCCTTTGCTATCGGTTGAACATAGAAGACCGCGTGAT
TCATTTTAGTGCGTAAGAATGCTATTAGTACTTATGTGCTTTATGAATGTGAATATTGTTACAGCTATGC
AATGGTACGATCATACTCTGAACGATCCATTTAAATTATATATGTCAAACAGAAGAGAAAGGTTTTTTTA
TTGAAGATTTCACAGAAAATCAATCATTTTGCAATATTCCTTCGTCCCAGAGAAGGTTTCGGCTTTTACA
GCAACGAGAATGATTCTTCCATTATTTGTACCTAGCTTCCACATGGATTTCGATAAGTGTAGTTTCAAAC
CATGAACGCAATTCAAAACTTTCAAATTGGTGCAATCCAAGACCCTCCCTTTACATTTGGAGTCGTTATC
AAGCTTATCGATACCGTCGACGGATCCGAAGCTTGGCACTGGCCGTCGTTTTACAACGTCGTGACTGGGA
AAACCCTGGCGTTACCCAACTTAATCGCCTTGCAGCACATCCCCCTTTCGCCAGCTGGCGTAATAGCGAA
GAGGCCCGCACCGATCGCCCTTCCCAACAGTTGCGCAGCCTGAATGGCGAATGGCGCCTGATGCGGTATT
TTCTCCTTACGCATCTGTGCGGTATTTCACACCGCATAACTAGCTTTTAACTTGTATCCTAGGTTATCTA
TGCTGTCTCACCATAGAGAATATTACCTATTTCAGAATGTATGTCCATGATTCGCCGGGTAAATACATAT
AATACACAAATCTGGCTTAATAAAGTCTATAATATATCTCATAAAGAAGTGCTAAATTGGCTAGTGCTAT
ATATTTTTAAGAAAATTTCTTTTGACTAAGTCCATATCGACTTTGTAAAAGTTCACATTAGCATACATAT
ATTACACGAGCCAGAAATAGTAACTTTTGCCTAAATCACAAATTGCAAAATTTAATTGCTTGCAAAAGGT
CACATGCTTATAATCAACTTTTTTAAAAATTTAAAATACTTTTTTATTTTTTATTTTTAAACATAAATGA
AATAATTTATTTATTGTTTATGATTACCGAAACATAAAACCTGCTCAAGAAAAAGAAACTGTTTTGTCCT
TGGAAAAAAAGCACTACCTAGGAGCGGCCAAAATGCCGAGGCTTTCATAGCTTAAACTCTTTACAGAAAA
TAGGCATTATAGATCAGTTCGAGTTTTCTTATTCTTCCTTCCGGTTTTATCGTCACAGTTTTACAGTAAA
TAAGTATCACCTCTTAGAGTTGGCGGTTGTTTGCAAGACCGAGAAAAGGCTAGCAAGAATCGGGTCATTG
TAGCGTATGCGCCTGTGAACATTCTCTTCAACAAGTTTGATTCCATTGCGGTGAAATGGTAAAAGTCAAC
CCCCTGCGATGTATATTTTCCTGTACAATCAATCAAAAAGCCAAATGATTTAGCATTATCTTTACATCTT
GTTATTTTACAGATTTTATGTTTAGATCTTTTATGCTTGCTTTTCAAAAGGCCTGCAGGCAAGTGCACAA
ACAATACTTAAATAAATACTACTCAGTAATAACCTATTTCTTAGCATTTTTGACGAAATTTGCTATTTTG
TTAGAGTCTTTTACACCATTTGTCTCCACACCTCCGCTTACATCAACACCAATAACGCCATTTAATCTAA
GCGCATCACCAACATTTTCTGGCGTCAGTCCACCAGCTAACATAAAATGTAAGCTTTCGGGGCTCTCTTG
CCTTCCAACCCAGTCAGAAATCGAGTTCCAATCCAAAAGTTCACCTGTCCCACCTGCTTCTGAATCAAAC
AAGGGAATAAACGAATGAGGTTTCTGTGAAGCTGCACTGAGTAGTATGTTGCAGTCTTTTGGAAATACGA
GTCTTTTAATAACTGGCAAACCGAGGAACTCTTGGTATTCTTGCCACGACTCATCTCCATGCAGTTGGAC
GATATCAATGCCGTAATCATTGACCAGAGCCAAAACATCCTCCTTAGGTTGATTACGAAACACGCCAACC
AAGTATTTCGGAGTGCCTGAACTATTTTTATATGCTTTTACAAGACTTGAAATTTTCCTTGCAATAACCG
GGTCAATTGTTCTCTTTCTATTGGGCACACATATAATACCCAGCAAGTCAGCATCGGAATCTAGAGCACA
TTCTGCGGCCTCTGTGCTCTGCAAGCCGCAAACTTTCACCAATGGACCAGAACTACCTGTGAAATTAATA
ACAGACATACTCCAAGCTGCCTTTGTGTGCTTAATCACGTATACTCACGTGCTCAATAGTCACCAATGCC
CTCCCTCTTGGCCCTCTCCTTTTCTTTTTTCGACCGAATTTCTTGAAGACGAAAGGGCCTCGTGATACGC
CTATTTTTATAGGTTAATGTCATGATAATAATGGTTTCTTAGACGTCAGGTGGCACTTTTCGGGGAAATG
TGCGCGGAACCCCTATTTGTTTATTTTTCTAAATACATTCAAATATGTATCCGCTCATGAGACAATAACC
CTGATAAATGCTTCAATAATATTGAAAAAGGAAGAGTATGAGTATTCAACATTTCCGTGTCGCCCTTATT
CCCTTTTTTGCGGCATTTTGCCTTCCTGTTTTTGCTCACCCAGAAACGCTGGTGAAAGTAAAAGATGCTG
AAGATCAGTTGGGTGCACGAGTGGGTTACATCGAACTGGATCTCAACAGCGGTAAGATCCTTGAGAGTTT
TCGCCCCGAAGAACGTTTTCCAATGATGAGCACTTTTAAAGTTCTGCTATGTGGCGCGGTATTATCCCGT
GTTGACGCCGGGCAAGAGCAACTCGGTCGCCGCATACACTATTCTCAGAATGACTTGGTTGAGTACTCAC
CAGTCACAGAAAAGCATCTTACGGATGGCATGACAGTAAGAGAATTATGCAGTGCTGCCATAACCATGAG
TGATAACACTGCGGCCAACTTACTTCTGACAACGATCGGAGGACCGAAGGAGCTAACCGCTTTTTTGCAC
AACATGGGGGATCATGTAACTCGCCTTGATCGTTGGGAACCGGAGCTGAATGAAGCCATACCAAACGACG
AGCGTGACACCACGATGCCTGTAGCAATGGCAACAACGTTGCGCAAACTATTAACTGGCGAACTACTTAC
TCTAGCTTCCCGGCAACAATTAATAGACTGGATGGAGGCGGATAAAGTTGCAGGACCACTTCTGCGCTCG
GCCCTTCCGGCTGGCTGGTTTATTGCTGATAAATCTGGAGCCGGTGAGCGTGGGTCTCGCGGTATCATTG
CAGCACTGGGGCCAGATGGTAAGCCCTCCCGTATCGTAGTTATCTACACGACGGGGAGTCAGGCAACTAT
GGATGAACGAAATAGACAGATCGCTGAGATAGGTGCCTCACTGATTAAGCATTGGTAACTGTCAGACCAA
GTTTACTCATATATACTTTAGATTGATTTAAAACTTCATTTTTAATTTAAAAGGATCTAGGTGAAGATCC
TTTTTGATAATCTCATGACCAAAATCCCTTAACGTGAGTTTTCGTTCCACTGAGCGTCAGACCCCGTAGA
AAAGATCAAAGGATCTTCTTGAGATCCTTTTTTTCTGCGCGTAATCTGCTGCTTGCAAACAAAAAAACCA
CCGCTACCAGCGGTGGTTTGTTTGCCGGATCAAGAGCTACCAACTCTTTTTCCGAAGGTAACTGGCTTCA
GCAGAGCGCAGATACCAAATACTGTTCTTCTAGTGTAGCCGTAGTTAGGCCACCACTTCAAGAACTCTGT
AGCACCGCCTACATACCTCGCTCTGCTAATCCTGTTACCAGTGGCTGCTGCCAGTGGCGATAAGTCGTGT
CTTACCGGGTTGGACTCAAGACGATAGTTACCGGATAAGGCGCAGCGGTCGGGCTGAACGGGGGGTTCGT
GCACACAGCCCAGCTTGGAGCGAACGACCTACACCGAACTGAGATACCTACAGCGTGAGCTATGAGAAAG
CGCCACGCTTCCCGAAGGGAGAAAGGCGGACAGGTATCCGGTAAGCGGCAGGGTCGGAACAGGAGAGCGC
ACGAGGGAGCTTCCAGGGGGAAACGCCTGGTATCTTTATAGTCCTGTCGGGTTTCGCCACCTCTGACTTG
AGCGTCGATTTTTGTGATGCTCGTCAGGGGGGCGGAGCCTATGGAAAAACGCCAGCAACGCGGCCTTTTT
ACGGTTCCTGGCCTTTTGCTGGCCTTTTGCTCACATGTTCTTTCCTGCGTTATCCCCTGATTCTGTGGAT
AACCGTATTACCGCCTTTGAGTGAGCTGATACCGCTCGCCGCAGCCGAACGACCGAGCGCAGCGAGTCAG
TGAGCGAGGAAGCGGAAGAGCGCCCAATACGCAAACCGCCTCTCCCCGCGCGTTGGCCGATTCATTAATG
CAGCTGGCACGACAGGTTTCCCGACTGGAAAGCGGGCAGTGAGCGCAACGCAATTAATGTGAGTTAGCTC
ACTCATTAGGCACCCCAGGCTTTACACTTTATGCTTCCGGCTCGTATGTTGTGTGGAATTGTGAGCGGAT
AACAATTTCACACAGGAAACAGCTATGACATGATTACGAATTCGAGCTCGGTACCCGGGGATCCCCCGGG
CTGCAGGAATTCGATATCGTCCATTCCGACAGCATCGCCAGTCACTATGGCGTGCTGCTAGCGCTATATG
CGTTGATGCAATTTCTATGCGCACCCGTTCTCGGAGCACTGTCCGACCGCTTTGGCCGCCGCCCAGTCCT
GCTCGCTTCGCTACTTGGAGCCACTATCGACTACGCGATCATGGCGACCACACCCGTCCTGTGGATCGAT
AATTCTCCATAATAGTTCTGTTATTTATAATCTCCAGCACTAATAAATGCTATACGTATATTTGTACACA
ATATAATTTCAGAATTTATATTGCTACCATGACTGTCTGAGAATTGGGGGAATAACTTGATAATTGTTGG
GATTCCATTGTTCGTAAACGCAATAATATTAGGTATATAGAAGATACTAAATGTTCTCTCCGAGGATATA
GGAATGCTCACAATGGAATCGATATATTTCTACATAATAGTATTGAGATTATTCCTCTTTTAGTTTTATA
TAATTCATTATCCTATTACATTATCAATCCTTGCATTTCAGCTTCCATTAGACTTAATGACTGTTTCTCA
ATTTTTATGTCATCTTCCTGGACCTCATGTGATACTATACCAGTAGCATGAATACTACTGAATCGATGAT
ACTTTAGAGTTTCATTGCAACAGTTTCAACACAGCCTGGCATGAACAGTGGTAAAAGTATTTCGTCCACT
ATTTTCGGCTACTATAAATAAATGTTTTTTTCGCATGCATGT
Features (pLannotate 1.2.2; 18 found; start..end, strand, type, name):
      9..112     +  ncRNA          U6: Accession: RF00026 - U6 spliceosomal RNA
    433..627     -  CDS            YL108_YEAST (fragment): Experimental evidence at protein level: Swiss-Prot protein existence level 1. From Saccharomyces cerevisiae (strain ATCC 204508 / S288c) (Baker's yeast).
    627..651     +  misc_feature   MCS (fragment): pBluescript multiple cloning site
    667..821     +  CDS            lacZα (fragment): LacZα fragment of β-galactosidase; lacZ fragment
    827..878     -  misc_feature   bom (fragment): basis of mobility region from pBR322
   1199..1491    -  misc_feature   CEN4: S. cerevisiae CEN4 centromere
   1784..2458    -  CDS            TRP1: phosphoribosylanthranilate isomerase, required for tryptophan biosynthesis; S. cerevisiae TRP1; yeast auxotrophic marker
   2459..2560    -  promoter       TRP1 promoter: S. cerevisiae TRP1
   2663..2767    +  promoter       AmpR promoter: bla
   2768..3628    +  CDS            AmpR: β-lactamase; bla; confers resistance to ampicillin, carbenicillin, and related antibiotics
   3799..4387    +  rep_origin     ori: high-copy-number ColE1/pMB1/pBR322/pUC origin of replication
   4570..4662    +  CDS            lacI (fragment): lac repressor; lacI; The lac repressor binds to the lac operator to inhibit transcription in E. coli. This inhibition can be relieved by adding lactose or isopropyl-β-D-thiogalactopyranoside (IPTG).
   4675..4696    +  protein_bind   CAP binding site: CAP binding activates transcription in the presence of cAMP. E. coli catabolite activator protein
   4711..4741    +  promoter       lac promoter: promoter for the E. coli lac operon
   4749..4765    +  protein_bind   lac operator: The lac repressor binds to the lac operator to inhibit transcription in E. coli. This inhibition can be relieved by adding lactose or isopropyl-β-D-thiogalactopyranoside (IPTG). lac repressor encoded by lacI
   4798..4824    +  misc_feature   MCS (fragment): pUC18/19 multiple cloning site
   4843..5037    +  CDS            TcR (fragment): tetracycline efflux protein; tet; confers resistance to tetracycline
   5128..5448    +  CDS            YE11_YEAST: Experimental evidence at transcript level: Swiss-Prot protein existence level 2. From Saccharomyces cerevisiae (strain ATCC 204508 / S288c) (Baker's yeast).
