[The description below was written by a language model from this plasmid's Addgene catalogue record and pLannotate feature annotations shown in this document.]
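Description:
pJPS2952 is a yeast centromeric shuttle plasmid built on the pSE358 backbone that carries a mutant allele of SNR6, the Saccharomyces cerevisiae gene for the U6 spliceosomal snRNA. In E. coli it replicates from a ColE1/pUC-type origin and is selected through the β-lactamase (AmpR) gene. In yeast it is maintained through a CEN4 centromere, which gives low, stable copy number, and is selected by the TRP1 auxotrophic marker under its own promoter. The feature table does not annotate a yeast replication origin (ARS) as a separate element. The catalogue lists the plasmid as low copy, although the annotated bacterial origin is of the high-copy class. Remnants of lacZα, the lac promoter/operator region, polylinker fragments, a tetracycline-resistance fragment and a bom fragment are leftovers of the vector's cloning history rather than functional parts of the payload.

The insert is a genomic SNR6 segment expressed from its native promoter. The U6 ncRNA annotation is flanked by fragments of neighbouring yeast open reading frames, which fits a cloned chromosomal fragment. The allele, called U6Δ3, has the three nucleotides UUC at positions 105–107 deleted, an internal deletion close to the 3′ end of the snRNA. It was made by site-directed mutagenesis of the parental wild-type plasmid pSX6, as one of a set of internal U6 deletions. The associated study examined how the ATPase and RNA unwindase Prp43p acts on U6 during termination of pre-mRNA splicing, so the plasmid presumably supplies this shortened U6 variant in yeast for such analyses. The record does not describe the specific strains or assays used.
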