Addgene plasmid #135586: pJPS2952
Purpose: SNR6 has UUC at position 105–107 deleted
Depositing lab: Jonathan Staley. Depositing organization: University of Chicago. Publication: Termination of pre-mRNA splicing requires that the ATPase and RNA unwindase Prp43p acts on the catalytic snRNA U6. Toroney R, Nielsen KH, Staley JP. Genes Dev. 2019 Sep 26. pii: gad.328294.119. doi: 10.1101/gad.328294.119. PubMed 31558568.
Backbone
  Vector backbone: pSE358
  Vector type: Yeast Expression
  Selectable markers: TRP1
Growth in bacteria
  Bacterial resistance: Ampicillin, 100 μg/mL
  Growth temperature: 37°C
  Growth strain: DH5alpha
  Copy number: Low Copy
Gene/Insert
  Gene/Insert name: snR6
  Species: S. cerevisiae (budding yeast)
  Mutation: U6Δ3 has UUC at position 105–107 deleted
  Entrez Gene: snR6 (a.k.a. snR6)
  Promoter: Native
  Cloning method: Unknown
  Sequencing primers: 5′ M13 fwd
Resource information
  A portion of this plasmid was derived from a plasmid made by: This plasmid is based on pSX6 that is deposited in Addgene. pSX6 was used as the parental plasmid for site directed mutagenesis to introduce internal deletions with U6
Terms and licenses: Academic/Nonprofit Terms; Industry Terms: Not Available to Industry
How to cite: pJPS2952 was a gift from Jonathan Staley (Addgene plasmid # 135586 ; http://n2t.net/addgene:135586 ; RRID:Addgene_135586)
